Addgene plasmid #190084: pcDNA3_BtKY72-Spike
Purpose: express BtKY72 spike
Depositing lab: Kenneth Matreyek. Publication: Expanded ACE2 dependencies of diverse SARS-like coronavirus receptor binding domains. Roelle SM, Shukla N, Pham AT, Bruchez AM, Matreyek KA. PLoS Biol. 2022 Jul 27;20(7):e3001738. doi: 10.1371/journal.pbio.3001738. PubMed 35895696.
Backbone
  Vector backbone: pcDNA3
  Backbone size w/o insert (bp): 5278
  Vector type: Mammalian Expression
Growth in bacteria
  Bacterial resistance: Ampicillin, 100 μg/mL
  Growth temperature: 37°C
  Growth strain: DH5alpha
  Copy number: High Copy
Gene/Insert
  Gene/Insert name: BtKY72-CoV S bat
  Insert size (bp): 3843
  Promoter: CMV
  Tag / fusion protein: Rhodopsin C9 (C terminal on insert)
  Cloning method: Gibson Cloning
  Sequencing primers: 5′ CGCAAATGGGCGGTAGGC; 3′ CCTCGACTGTGCCTTCTA
Terms and licenses: Academic/Nonprofit Terms; Industry Terms: Not Available to Industry
How to cite: pcDNA3_BtKY72-Spike was a gift from Kenneth Matreyek (Addgene plasmid # 190084 ; http://n2t.net/addgene:190084 ; RRID:Addgene_190084)
