[The description below was written by a language model from this plasmid's Addgene catalogue record and pLannotate feature annotations shown in this document.]
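Description:
pcDNA3_BtKY72-Spike is a mammalian expression plasmid built on the pcDNA3 backbone for producing the spike (S) glycoprotein of BtKY72, a bat SARS-like coronavirus. In bacteria it is maintained as a high-copy plasmid through a ColE1/pUC-type origin and selected with ampicillin via the β-lactamase gene. An f1 origin is also present. For mammalian cells the backbone supplies an SV40 early promoter driving NeoR/KanR with an SV40 polyadenylation signal, which allows G418 selection of stable transfectants if desired.

The expression cassette consists of the human CMV immediate-early enhancer and promoter, followed by a T7 promoter, the spike open reading frame of about 3.8 kb, and the bovine growth hormone polyadenylation signal. The automated annotation identifies the main coding region by homology to the spike of the related bat coronavirus Rp3, which reflects similarity among SARS-like spikes, not the actual source; the catalogue entry names the insert as BtKY72 S. The annotation also detects a short fragment of human CD5 immediately upstream of and overlapping the start of the spike sequence. This placement suggests a heterologous CD5 signal peptide at the N terminus, although the record does not state this explicitly. A rhodopsin C9 epitope tag is fused to the C terminus, permitting detection or immunoprecipitation of the protein with anti-C9 antibodies. The insert was assembled by Gibson cloning.

The stated purpose is simply to express BtKY72 spike. The associated study examined the ACE2 dependencies of receptor binding domains from diverse SARS-like coronaviruses, so the plasmid fits with transient spike expression in cultured cells for entry and receptor-usage experiments.
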