Features (pLannotate 1.2.2; 21 found; start..end, strand, type, name):
      1..380     +  enhancer       CMV enhancer: human cytomegalovirus immediate early enhancer
    381..584     +  promoter       CMV promoter: human cytomegalovirus (CMV) immediate early promoter
    580..613     +  LTR            5' LTR (truncated) (fragment): truncated 5' long terminal repeat (LTR) from HIV-1
    629..647     +  promoter       T7 promoter: promoter for bacteriophage T7 RNA polymerase
    691..759     +  CDS            CD5 (fragment): CD5_HUMAN - Also known as LEU1. Experimental evidence at protein level: Swiss-Prot protein existence level 1. May act as a receptor in regulating T-cell proliferation. From Homo sapiens (Human).
    754..4500    +  CDS            S: SPIKE_BCRP3 - Experimental evidence at protein level: Swiss-Prot protein existence level 1. [Spike protein S2']: Acts as a viral fusion peptide which is unmasked following S2 cleavage occurring upon virus endocytosis. From Bat coronavirus Rp3/2004 (BtCoV/Rp3/2004) (SARS-like coronavirus Rp3).
   4586..4810    +  polyA_signal   bGH poly(A) signal: bovine growth hormone polyadenylation signal
   4814..4835    +  promoter       SV40 promoter (fragment): SV40 enhancer and early promoter
   4856..5284    +  rep_origin     f1 ori (sequence partly withheld): f1 bacteriophage origin of replication; arrow indicates direction of (+) strand synthesis
   5298..5627    +  promoter       SV40 promoter: SV40 enhancer and early promoter
   5694..6486    +  CDS            NeoR/KanR: aminoglycoside phosphotransferase from Tn5; aph(3')-II (or nptII); confers resistance to neomycin, kanamycin, and G418 (Geneticin®)
   6507..6665    +  CDS            ble (fragment): BLE_KLEPN - Experimental evidence at protein level: Swiss-Prot protein existence level 1. Binding protein with a strong affinity to the bleomycin family of antibiotics. Binds to CL990; an antimitotic-antibiotic compound. From Klebsiella pneumoniae.
   6660..6781    +  polyA_signal   SV40 poly(A) signal: SV40 polyadenylation signal
   6854..6870    -  protein_bind   lac operator: The lac repressor binds to the lac operator to inhibit transcription in E. coli. This inhibition can be relieved by adding lactose or isopropyl-β-D-thiogalactopyranoside (IPTG). lac repressor encoded by lacI
   6878..6908    -  promoter       lac promoter: promoter for the E. coli lac operon
   6923..6944    -  protein_bind   CAP binding site: CAP binding activates transcription in the presence of cAMP. E. coli catabolite activator protein
   6957..7049    -  CDS            lacI (fragment): lac repressor; lacI; The lac repressor binds to the lac operator to inhibit transcription in E. coli. This inhibition can be relieved by adding lactose or isopropyl-β-D-thiogalactopyranoside (IPTG).
   7232..7820    -  rep_origin     ori: high-copy-number ColE1/pMB1/pBR322/pUC origin of replication
   7991..8851    -  CDS            AmpR: β-lactamase; bla; confers resistance to ampicillin, carbenicillin, and related antibiotics
   8852..8956    -  promoter       AmpR promoter: bla
   9015..9067    -  misc_feature   bom (fragment): basis of mobility region from pBR322
>Addgene plasmid #190084 | pcDNA3_BtKY72-Spike | addgene full sequence | sequence record 371281 | Addgene NGS Result
GACATTGATTATTGACTAGTTATTAATAGTAATCAATTACGGGGTCATTAGTTCATAGCCCATATATGGA
GTTCCGCGTTACATAACTTACGGTAAATGGCCCGCCTGGCTGATCGCCCAACGACCCCCGCCCATTGACG
TCAATAATGACGTATGTTCCCATAGTAACGCCAATAGGGACTTTCCATTGACGTCAATGGGTGGAGTATT
TACGGTAAACTGCCCACTTGGCAGTACATCAAGTGTATCATATGCCAAGTACGCCCCCTATTGACGTCAA
TGACGGTAAATGGCCCGCCTGGCATTATGCCCAGTACATGACCTTATGGGACTTTCCTACTTGGCAGTAC
ATCTACGTATTAGTCATCGCTATTACCATGGTGATGCGGTTTTGGCAGTACATCAATGGGCGTGGATAGC
GGTTTGACTCACGGGGATTTCCAAGTCTCCACCCCATTGACGTCAATGGGAGTTTGTTTTGGCACCAAAA
TCAACGGGACTTTCCAAAATGTCGTAACAACTCCGCCCCATTGACGCAAATGGGCGGTAGGCGTGTACGG
TGGGAGGTCTATATAAGCAGAGCTCTCTGGCTAACTAGAGAACCCACTGCTTACTGGCTTATCGAAATTA
ATACGACTCACTATAGGGAGACCCAAGCTGGCTAGCGTTTAAACGGGCCCTCTAGAAACCATGCCCATGG
GGTCTCTGCAACCGCTGGCCACCTTGTACCTGCTGGGGATGCTGGTCGCTTCCGTGCTAGCCTTTACCAC
AGCTCAAGAGGGCTGTGGGATACTCAGTAACAAATCAAACCCAGCACTTACACAATACTTCTCATCACGA
CGCGGCTTTTATTATTTTGACGATACTTTTAGGTCAAGCGTTAGAGTGTTGACGACTGGGTACTTTCTCC
CATTTAACAGCAACCTCACAGGTTACTCTAGCCGCAACAGCGTAACAGGGCGACTCATCCAATTTGATAA
TCCTAACATACCATTCAAGGACGGTCTTTATTTCGCGGCTACTGAGCGGAGCAATGTAATCAGAGGTTGG
ATATTTGGGAGTACGTTGGATAATACGACCCAGTCAGCGGTTTTGTTTAACAACGGCACGCACATCGTAA
TAAACGTATGTAATTTTTATTTTTGCCAAGACCCGATGTTGGCCGTCGCCAACGGCAGCCATTTTAAGTC
CTGGGTCTTCCTCAATGCGACGAATTGTACCTATAATCGAGTTCATGGTTTCGAGATCGACCCATCACCG
AACACAGGCAGCTTTATCCACCTTCGAGAGCACGTGTTCCGGAACGTGGATGGGTTTCTGTATGTATACC
ACAACTACGAGCGAGTTGATGTATATGACAATTTTCCCCAAGGTTTCTCTGTACTGAAACCGATTTTTAA
GCTCCCATTCGGACTCAATATTACCCAGTTCAAAGTTATCATGACCCTCTTTAGCCCAACTACGTCATCC
TTTAATGCTGACGCCTCAGTATACTTTGTTGGTCATCTCAAGCCATTGACGATGCTCGCTGAGTTTGACG
AGAACGGGACGATCACGGATGCCGTTGATTGCTCACAGGACCCGCTCTCTGAACTTAAATGTACAACAAA
AAGTCTCACAGTAGAGAAGGGAATCTATCAAACCAGTAACTTTCGAGTCAGCCCATCCACCGAAGTGGTC
CGGTTCCCGAACATAACTAATTTGTGCCCTTTCGGCCAGGTATTTAACGCGTCAAATTTCCCATCTGTTT
ACGCCTGGGAAAGATTGCGCATAAGTGACTGTGTCGCAGACTATGCTGTGTTGTACAACAGCTCCAGCAG
CTTTAGTACATTTAAGTGCTATGGGGTATCACCAACCAAATTGAATGATCTCTGCTTCTCATCCGTTTAC
GCTGATTACTTCGTCGTTAAGGGGGATGACGTGAGGCAGATCGCCCCGGCGCAAACAGGAGTAATTGCGG
ATTACAACTACAAATTGCCGGACGATTTCACTGGTTGTGTACTTGCCTGGAATACCAATAGCGTTGACTC
CAAATCCGGGAATAATTTTTACTACCGACTTTTCCGACACGGCAAGATAAAGCCATATGAACGGGATATT
AGCAACGTCCTCTATAACTCTGCTGGGGGGACCTGCTCCTCAATTAGCCAACTGGGGTGCTATGAGCCTC
TTAAATCCTACGGATTTACCCCTACTGTCGGAGTTGGCTACCAACCCTACAGGGTAGTCGTCCTCTCATT
CGAGCTTTTGAATGCGCCGGCAACTGTATGTGGACCAAAGAAGAGCACAGAGCTGGTCAAGAACAAGTGC
GTGAACTTCAATTTCAACGGCCTGACCGGCACCGGCGTGCTGACGTCTAGCACTAAGAAATTTCAGCCAT
TCCAGCAATTTGGTAGAGACGTCAGCGATTTTACGGACTCAGTAAGGGATCCTAAGACTTTCGAGATCCT
TGACATTTCCCCCTGTTCCTATGGTGGGGTTTCAGTTATTACCCCCGGCACCAACACCTCCAAAGCAGTT
GCAGTCCTGTACCAGGACGTAAACTGTACCGATGTGCCCACGATGATACATGTGGAGCAGGTTAGCTCCG
ATTGGAGGGTCTACGCCTTCAATAGCTATGGTAATATGTTCCAAACCCAAGCGGGCTGTCTCGTTGGTGC
GATCTACGAGAACACAACTTACGAGTGTGATATTCCAATCGGTGCTGGAATTTGCGCGAAGTTCGGAAGC
GATAAAATAAGGATGGGACAGGAAAGTATAGTTGCGTACACTATGTCTATCGGAGAAGATCAATCAATCG
CGTATTCTAATAATATAATAGCAATTCCGACCAATTTCTCCATTAGCGTAACTACCGAAGTATTGCCGGT
GTCTATGACCAAAACGTCTGTCGACTGTAATATGTACATATGCGGAGACTCCACCGAGTGCAGTAATTTG
CTGCTTCAGTATGGATCATTCTGCACACAACTCAACAGAGCGCTGAGTGGTATTGCGGTAGAACAGGACC
GGAATACCAGAGACGTATTCGCGCAGACTAAAAGTATATATAAAACCCCAAATATCAAAGACTTCGGTGG
ATTCAACTTCAGCCAAATCCTTCCGGATCCGAAAAAGCTCTCATATCGGAGCTTCATCGAAGACCTTCTC
TACAACAAGGTCACATTGTCAGATCCCGGGTTTATGAAGCAATACGGAGACTGTCTGGGCGGTATAAATG
CGCGCGATTTGATTTGCGCCCAGAAGTTCAATGGTCTTACCGTATTGCCCCCCCTCTTGACTGACGATAT
GATAGCAGCATACACCGCCGCGTTGATTTCAGGGACTGCAACGGCTGGCTATACTTTTGGGGCAGGCGCG
GCCCTGCAGATCCCGTTCGCCATGCAGATGGCCTACCGCTTCAACGGCATCGGCGTGACCCAGAACGTGC
TGTACGAGAACCAGAAGCAGATCGCCAACCAGTTCAACAACGCCATAAGCAAGATACAGGATTCCCTTAC
TACAACGTCTGCGGCATTGGGTAAGCTGCAGGATGTTATCAACCAAAATGCAGTTGCCCTGAACACCCTG
GTGAAGCAGCTGTCCAGCAACTTCGGCGCCATCAGCTCCGTGCTGAACGATATCCTGAGCCGCCTGGACA
AGGTGGAGGCCGAGGTGCAGATCGATCGCCTGATCACCGGCCGCCTGCAGAGCCTGCAGACCTACGTGAC
CCAGCAGCTGATCCGCGCCGCGGAGATCCGCGCCAGCGCGAACCTGGCCGCCACCAAGATGTCCGAGTGC
GTGCTGGGCCAGAGCAAGCGCGTGGACTTCTGCGGCAAGGGCTACCACCTGATGAGCTTCCCGCAGGCCG
CGCCGCACGGCGTGGTCTTCCTGCACGTGACCTACGTGCCCAGCCAGCAGCAGAACTTTACCACTGCGCC
CGCAATTTGCCATAACGGGAAGGCGTATTTCCCGCGGGAAGGAGTATTTGTAATGAACGGTACTCATTGG
TTTATTACCCAGCGGAATTTTTATAGTCCACAGGTCATTACCACAGATAATACCTTTGAATCAGGGTCCT
GCGATGTGGTTATAGGTATCATCAATAACACGGTCTACGATCCCTTGCAGCCGGAACTGGAATCTTTTAA
GCAAGAGTTGGATAAATATTTCAAGAATCACACGTCTCCTGACGTGGATTTTGGGGATATTTCAGGTATC
AATGCTTCCGTTGTTGACATTAAGAAAGAAATAGCGCACCTCAACGAGATAGCCAAAAACCTGAACGAAT
CCCTGATAGATCTCCAGGAATTGGGGAAATACGAACAGTATGTAAAATGGCCTTGGTACGTTTGGCTGGG
TTTCGTCGCTGGGATCGTGGCTATCTTGATGAGCGTTATAATGCTCTGTTGTATGACCAACTGCTGTAGC
TGTTTCAAGGGTATGTGCAGTTGTGGGAGTTGTTGCAAGTTCGACGAGGATCACAGCGAGCCTGTTAGTG
GCGTGAAGCTGCACTACACGGGCGGCACCGAGACCAGCCAGGTGGCGCCCGCCTAGGATCCGAGCTCGGT
ACCAAGCTTAAGTTTAAACCGCTGATCAGCCTCGACTGTGCCTTCTAGTTGCCAGCCATCTGTTGTTTGC
CCCTCCCCCGTGCCTTCCTTGACCCTGGAAGGTGCCACTCCCACTGTCCTTTCCTAATAAAATGAGGAAA
TTGCATCGCATTGTCTGAGTAGGTGTCATTCTATTCTGGGGGGTGGGGTGGGGCAGGACAGCAAGGGGGA
GGATTGGGAAGACAATAGCAGGCATGCTGGGGATGCGGTGGGCTCTATGGCTTCTGAGGCGGAAAGAACC
AGCTGGGGCTCTAGGGGGTATCCCC
[124 nt withheld, positions 4856-4979]
C
[91 nt withheld, positions 4981-5071]
A
[49 nt withheld, positions 5073-5121]
CCTTTGACGTTGGAGTCCACGTTCTTT
[37 nt withheld, positions 5149-5185]
ACCCTATCTCGGTCTATTCTTTTGATTTATAAGGGATTTTGCCGATTTCGGCCTATTGGTTAAAAAATGA
GCTGATTTAACAAAAATTTAACGCGAATTAATTCTGTGGAATGTGTGTCAGTTAGGGTGTGGAAAGTCCC
CAGGCTCCCCAGCAGGCAGAAGTATGCAAAGCATGCATCTCAATTAGTCAGCAACCAGGTGTGGAAAGTC
CCCAGGCTCCCCAGCAGGCAGAAGTATGCAAAGCATGCATCTCAATTAGTCAGCAACCATAGTCCCGCCC
CTAACTCCGCCCATCCCGCCCCTAACTCCGCCCAGTTCCGCCCATTCTCCGCCCCATGGCTGACTAATTT
TTTTTATTTATGCAGAGGCCGAGGCCGCCTCTGCCTCTGAGCTATTCCAGAAGTAGTGAGGAGGCTTTTT
TGGAGGCCTAGGCTTTTGCAAAAAGCTCCCGGGAGCTTGTATATCCATTTTCGGATCTGATCAAGAGACA
GGATGAGGATCGTTTCGCATGATTGAACAAGATGGATTGCACGCAGGTTCTCCGGCCGCTTGGGTGGAGA
GGCTATTCGGCTATGACTGGGCAACAGACAATCGGCTGCTCTGATGCCGCCGTGTTCCGGCTGTCAGCGC
AGGGGCGCCCGGTTCTTTTTGTCAAGACCGACCTGTCCGGTGCCCTGAATGAACTGCAGGACGAGGCAGC
GCGGCTATCGTGGCTGGCCACGACGGGCGTTCCTTGCGCAGCTGTGCTCGACGTTGTCACTGAAGCGGGA
AGGGACTGGCTGCTATTGGGCGAAGTGCCGGGGCAGGATCTCCTGTCATCTCACCTTGCTCCTGCCGAGA
AAGTATCCATCATGGCTGATGCAATGCGGCGGCTGCATACGCTTGATCCGGCTACCTGCCCATTCGACCA
CCAAGCGAAACATCGCATCGAGCGAGCACGTACTCGGATGGAAGCCGGTCTTGTCGATCAGGATGATCTG
GACGAAGAGCATCAGGGGCTCGCGCCAGCCGAACTGTTCGCCAGGCTCAAGGCGCGCATGCCCGACGGCG
AGGATCTCGTCGTGACCCATGGCGATGCCTGCTTGCCGAATATCATGGTGGAAAATGGCCGCTTTTCTGG
ATTCATCGACTGTGGCCGGCTGGGTGTGGCGGACCGCTATCAGGACATAGCGTTGGCTACCCGTGATATT
GCTGAAGAGCTTGGCGGCGAATGGGCTGACCGCTTCCTCGTGCTTTACGGTATCGCCGCTCCCGATTCGC
AGCGCATCGCCTTCTATCGCCTTCTTGACGAGTTCTTCTGAGCGGGACTCTGGGGTTCGAAATGACCGAC
CAAGCGACGCCCAACCTGCCATCACGAGATTTCGATTCCACCGCCGCCTTCTATGAAAGGTTGGGCTTCG
GAATCGTTTTCCGGGACGCCGGCTGGATGATCCTCCAGCGCGGGGATCTCATGCTGGAGTTCTTCGCCCA
CCCCAACTTGTTTATTGCAGCTTATAATGGTTACAAATAAAGCAATAGCATCACAAATTTCACAAATAAA
GCATTTTTTTCACTGCATTCTAGTTGTGGTTTGTCCAAACTCATCAATGTATCTTATCATGTCTGTATAC
CGTCGACCTCTAGCTAGAGCTTGGCGTAATCATGGTCATAGCTGTTTCCTGTGTGAAATTGTTATCCGCT
CACAATTCCACACAACATACGAGCCGGAAGCATAAAGTGTAAAGCCTGGGGTGCCTAATGAGTGAGCTAA
CTCACATTAATTGCGTTGCGCTCACTGCCCGCTTTCCAGTCGGGAAACCTGTCGTGCCAGCTGCATTAAT
GAATCGGCCAACGCGCGGGGAGAGGCGGTTTGCGTATTGGGCGCTCTTCCGCTTCCTCGCTCACTGACTC
GCTGCGCTCGGTCGTTCGGCTGCGGCGAGCGGTATCAGCTCACTCAAAGGCGGTAATACGGTTATCCACA
GAATCAGGGGATAACGCAGGAAAGAACATGTGAGCAAAAGGCCAGCAAAAGGCCAGGAACCGTAAAAAGG
CCGCGTTGCTGGCGTTTTTCCATAGGCTCCGCCCCCCTGACGAGCATCACAAAAATCGACGCTCAAGTCA
GAGGTGGCGAAACCCGACAGGACTATAAAGATACCAGGCGTTTCCCCCTGGAAGCTCCCTCGTGCGCTCT
CCTGTTCCGACCCTGCCGCTTACCGGATACCTGTCCGCCTTTCTCCCTTCGGGAAGCGTGGCGCTTTCTC
ATAGCTCACGCTGTAGGTATCTCAGTTCGGTGTAGGTCGTTCGCTCCAAGCTGGGCTGTGTGCACGAACC
CCCCGTTCAGCCCGACCGCTGCGCCTTATCCGGTAACTATCGTCTTGAGTCCAACCCGGTAAGACACGAC
TTATCGCCACTGGCAGCAGCCACTGGTAACAGGATTAGCAGAGCGAGGTATGTAGGCGGTGCTACAGAGT
TCTTGAAGTGGTGGCCTAACTACGGCTACACTAGAAGAACAGTATTTGGTATCTGCGCTCTGCTGAAGCC
AGTTACCTTCGGAAAAAGAGTTGGTAGCTCTTGATCCGGCAAACAAACCACCGCTGGTAGCGGTGGTTTT
TTTGTTTGCAAGCAGCAGATTACGCGCAGAAAAAAAGGATCTCAAGAAGATCCTTTGATCTTTTCTACGG
GGTCTGACGCTCAGTGGAACGAAAACTCACGTTAAGGGATTTTGGTCATGAGATTATCAAAAAGGATCTT
CACCTAGATCCTTTTAAATTAAAAATGAAGTTTTAAATCAATCTAAAGTATATATGAGTAAACTTGGTCT
GACAGTTACCAATGCTTAATCAGTGAGGCACCTATCTCAGCGATCTGTCTATTTCGTTCATCCATAGTTG
CCTGACTCCCCGTCGTGTAGATAACTACGATACGGGAGGGCTTACCATCTGGCCCCAGTGCTGCAATGAT
ACCGCGAGACCCACGCTCACCGGCTCCAGATTTATCAGCAATAAACCAGCCAGCCGGAAGGGCCGAGCGC
AGAAGTGGTCCTGCAACTTTATCCGCCTCCATCCAGTCTATTAATTGTTGCCGGGAAGCTAGAGTAAGTA
GTTCGCCAGTTAATAGTTTGCGCAACGTTGTTGCCATTGCTACAGGCATCGTGGTGTCACGCTCGTCGTT
TGGTATGGCTTCATTCAGCTCCGGTTCCCAACGATCAAGGCGAGTTACATGATCCCCCATGTTGTGCAAA
AAAGCGGTTAGCTCCTTCGGTCCTCCGATCGTTGTCAGAAGTAAGTTGGCCGCAGTGTTATCACTCATGG
TTATGGCAGCACTGCATAATTCTCTTACTGTCATGCCATCCGTAAGATGCTTTTCTGTGACTGGTGAGTA
CTCAACCAAGTCATTCTGAGAATAGTGTATGCGGCGACCGAGTTGCTCTTGCCCGGCGTCAATACGGGAT
AATACCGCGCCACATAGCAGAACTTTAAAAGTGCTCATCATTGGAAAACGTTCTTCGGGGCGAAAACTCT
CAAGGATCTTACCGCTGTTGAGATCCAGTTCGATGTAACCCACTCGTGCACCCAACTGATCTTCAGCATC
TTTTACTTTCACCAGCGTTTCTGGGTGAGCAAAAACAGGAAGGCAAAATGCCGCAAAAAAGGGAATAAGG
GCGACACGGAAATGTTGAATACTCATACTCTTCCTTTTTCAATATTATTGAAGCATTTATCAGGGTTATT
GTCTCATGAGCGGATACATATTTGAATGTATTTAGAAAAATAAACAAATAGGGGTTCCGCGCACATTTCC
CCGAAAAGTGCCACCTGACGTCGACGGATCGGGAGATCTCCCGATCCCCTATGGTGCACTCTCAGTACAA
TCTGCTCTGATGCCGCATAGTTAAGCCAGTATCTGCTCCCTGCTTGTGTGTTGGAGGTCGCTGAGTAGTG
CGCGAGCAAAATTTAAGCTACAACAAGGCAAGGCTTGACCGACAATTGCATGAAGAATCTGCTTAGGGTT
AGGCGTTTTGCGCTGCTTCGCGATGTACGGGCCAGATATACGCGTT
